Addgene plasmid #84247: pSLQ2814 pPB: CAG-Puro-WPRE PGK-VPR-tagBFP-SpdCas9
Purpose: Expresses direct fusion VPR-Sp dCas9
Depositing lab: Stanley Qi. Publication: Complex transcriptional modulation with orthogonal and inducible dCas9 regulators. Gao Y, Xiong X, Wong S, Charles EJ, Lim WA, Qi LS. Nat Methods. 2016 Oct 24. doi: 10.1038/nmeth.4042. PubMed 27776111.
Backbone
  Vector backbone: PB
  Backbone manufacturer: System Biosciences
  Total vector size (bp): 13189
  Vector type: Mammalian Expression, CRISPR, Synthetic Biology ; PiggyBac
  Selectable markers: Puromycin
Growth in bacteria
  Bacterial resistance: Ampicillin, 100 μg/mL
  Growth temperature: 37°C
  Growth strain: NEB Stable
  Copy number: High Copy
Gene/Insert 1
  Gene/Insert name: VPR-tagBFP-Sp dCas9
  Species: Synthetic; S. pyogenes
  Insert size (bp): 6546
  Promoter: PGK
  Tag / fusion protein: VPR (N terminal on insert); tagBFP (N terminal on insert); HA tag (C terminal on insert); 2xNLS (SV40) (C terminal on insert)
  Cloning method: Ligation Independent Cloning
  Sequencing primers: 5′ gaaggtcctccggaggcc; 3′ CGGTCTGTATATCGAGGTTTATTTATTAATTTG
Gene/Insert 2
  Gene/Insert name: Puro
  Insert size (bp): 606
  Promoter: CAG
  Cloning method: Ligation Independent Cloning
  Sequencing primers: 5′ tcggcttctggcgtgtga; 3′ AAGCAGCGTATCCACATAGC
Resource information
  A portion of this plasmid was derived from a plasmid made by: The dCas9 gene was a gift from Martin Jinek and Jennifer Doudna (UC Berkeley).
Terms and licenses: Academic/Nonprofit Terms; Industry Terms: Not Available to Industry
How to cite: pSLQ2814 pPB: CAG-Puro-WPRE PGK-VPR-tagBFP-SpdCas9 was a gift from Stanley Qi (Addgene plasmid # 84247 ; http://n2t.net/addgene:84247 ; RRID:Addgene_84247)
