[The description below was written by a language model from this plasmid's Addgene catalogue record and pLannotate feature annotations shown in this document.]
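Description:
pSLQ2814 is a 13.2 kb piggyBac transposon plasmid built on a commercial PB backbone for stable expression of a CRISPR activation effector in mammalian cells. In bacteria it is maintained through a high-copy ColE1/pUC-type origin and selected with ampicillin via the β-lactamase gene. The backbone also carries an f1 origin and pBluescript-derived remnants (lac promoter/operator, lacZα fragment, T3 and T7 promoters). The automated feature table does not annotate the piggyBac terminal repeats or any polyadenylation signals, so their positions cannot be given from the record, although the vector type implies that the cargo is integrated into the genome when a piggyBac transposase is supplied.

The cargo consists of two tandem expression units in the same orientation. The first uses the CAG promoter (the chicken β-actin promoter and chimeric β-actin/β-globin intron are annotated) to drive the puromycin N-acetyltransferase gene, followed by a WPRE that enhances transcript stability and expression; this allows puromycin selection of cells carrying the integrated cassette. The second uses the mouse PGK promoter to express a single roughly 6.5 kb fusion protein. This fusion comprises the tripartite VPR activator (VP16-derived repeats, the p65/RELA activation domain and the Epstein-Barr virus Rta activation domain), then TagBFP, and then nuclease-dead Streptococcus pyogenes Cas9. According to the catalogue entry, it ends with a C-terminal HA tag and two SV40 nuclear localisation signals. The feature tool labels the Cas9 reading frame generically as Cas9, and the dCas9 identity comes from the catalogue fields.

When paired with a separately supplied guide RNA, the direct VPR-dCas9 fusion is recruited to target promoters to activate transcription, and the blue fluorescence reports effector expression. It was deposited as part of a study on orthogonal and inducible dCas9 regulators.
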