Features (pLannotate 1.2.2; 22 found; start..end, strand, type, name):
      7..284     +  promoter       chicken β-actin promoter: No description available
    286..1303    +  intron         chimeric intron: chimera between introns from chicken β-actin and rabbit β-globin
   1370..1969    +  CDS            PuroR: puromycin N-acetyltransferase; pac from Streptomyces alboniger; confers resistance to puromycin
   1989..2007    +  misc_feature   MCS (fragment): pBluescript multiple cloning site
   2007..2595    +  misc_feature   WPRE: woodchuck hepatitis virus posttranscriptional regulatory element
   2616..3115    +  promoter       PGK promoter: mouse phosphoglycerate kinase 1 promoter
   3157..3179    +  CDS            VP48 (fragment): 3 tandem repeats of the minimal activation domain of herpes simplex virus VP16 (Cheng et al., 2013)
   3331..4125    +  CDS            RELA (fragment): TF65_HUMAN - Also known as NFKB3. Experimental evidence at protein level: Swiss-Prot protein existence level 1. NF-kappa-B is a pleiotropic transcription factor present in almost all cell types and is the endpoint of a series of signal transduction events that are initiated by a vast array of stimuli related to many biological processes such as inflammation, immunity, differentiation, cell growth, tumorigenesis and apoptosis. NF-kappa-B is a homo- or heterodimeric complex formed by the Rel-like domain- containing proteins RELA/p65, RELB, NFKB1/p105, NFKB1/p50, REL and NFKB2/p52. The heterodime
   4144..4713    +  CDS            Rta AD: transcriptional activation domain from the human herpesvirus 4 (Epstein-Barr virus) replication and transcription activator Rta/BRLF1 (Hardwick et al., 1992; Chavez et al., 2015)
   4741..5439    +  CDS            TagBFP: TagBFP is a basic (constitutively fluorescent) blue fluorescent protein published in 2008, derived from Entacmaea quadricolor. It is reported to be a very rapidly-maturing monomer with very low acid sensitivity.
   5461..9564    +  CDS            Cas9: Cas9 (Csn1) endonuclease from the Streptococcus pyogenes Type II CRISPR/Cas system generates RNA-guided double strand breaks in DNA
   9990..10008   -  promoter       T3 promoter: promoter for bacteriophage T3 RNA polymerase
  10051..10073   -  protein_bind   lac operator (fragment): The lac repressor binds to the lac operator to inhibit transcription in E. coli. This inhibition can be relieved by adding lactose or isopropyl-β-D-thiogalactopyranoside (IPTG). lac repressor encoded by lacI
  10077..10107   -  promoter       lac promoter: promoter for the E. coli lac operon
  10122..10143   -  protein_bind   CAP binding site: CAP binding activates transcription in the presence of cAMP. E. coli catabolite activator protein
  10156..10248   -  CDS            lacI (fragment): lac repressor; lacI; The lac repressor binds to the lac operator to inhibit transcription in E. coli. This inhibition can be relieved by adding lactose or isopropyl-β-D-thiogalactopyranoside (IPTG).
  10431..11019   -  rep_origin     ori: high-copy-number ColE1/pMB1/pBR322/pUC origin of replication
  11190..12050   -  CDS            AmpR: β-lactamase; bla; confers resistance to ampicillin, carbenicillin, and related antibiotics
  12051..12155   -  promoter       AmpR promoter: bla
  12208..12636   -  rep_origin     f1 ori (sequence partly withheld): f1 bacteriophage origin of replication; arrow indicates direction of (+) strand synthesis
  12641..12796   -  CDS            lacZα (fragment): LacZα fragment of β-galactosidase; lacZ fragment
  12804..12822   +  promoter       T7 promoter: promoter for bacteriophage T7 RNA polymerase
>Addgene plasmid #84247 | pSLQ2814 pPB: CAG-Puro-WPRE PGK-VPR-tagBFP-SpdCas9 | depositor full sequence | sequence record 160890 | pSLQ2814 pPB: CAG-Puro-WPRE PGK-VPR-tagBFP-SpdCas9 sequence 13189 bps
CCATGGTCGAGGTGAGCCCCACGTTCTGCTTCACTCTCCCCATCTCCCCCCCCTCCCCACCCCCAATTTT
GTATTTATTTATTTTTTAATTATTTTGTGCAGCGATGGGGGCGGGGGGGGGGGGGGGGCGCGCGCCAGGC
GGGGCGGGGCGGGGCGAGGGGCGGGGCGGGGCGAGGCGGAGAGGTGCGGCGGCAGCCAATCAGAGCGGCG
CGCTCCGAAAGTTTCCTTTTATGGCGAGGCGGCGGCGGCGGCGGCCCTATAAAAAGCGAAGCGCGCGGCG
GGCGGGGAGTCGCTGCGACGCTGCCTTCGCCCCGTGCCCCGCTCCGCCGCCGCCTCGCGCCGCCCGCCCC
GGCTCTGACTGACCGCGTTACTCCCACAGGTGAGCGGGCGGGACGGCCCTTCTCCTCCGGGCTGTAATTA
GCGCTTGGTTTAATGACGGCTTGTTTCTTTTCTGTGGCTGCGTGAAAGCCTTGAGGGGCTCCGGGAGGGC
CCTTTGTGCGGGGGGAGCGGCTCGGGGGGTGCGTGCGTGTGTGTGTGCGTGGGGAGCGCCGCGTGCGGCT
CCGCGCTGCCCGGCGGCTGTGAGCGCTGCGGGCGCGGCGCGGGGCTTTGTGCGCTCCGCAGTGTGCGCGA
GGGGAGCGCGGCCGGGGGCGGTGCCCCGCGGTGCGGGGGGGGCTGCGAGGGGAACAAAGGCTGCGTGCGG
GGTGTGTGCGTGGGGGGGTGAGCAGGGGGTGTGGGCGCGTCGGTCGGGCTGCAACCCCCCCTGCACCCCC
CTCCCCGAGTTGCTGAGCACGGCCCGGCTTCGGGTGCGGGGCTCCGTACGGGGCGTGGCGCGGGGCTCGC
CGTGCCGGGCGGGGGGTGGCGGCAGGTGGGGGTGCCGGGCGGGGCGGGGCCGCCTCGGGCCGGGGAGGGC
TCGGGGGAGGGGCGCGGCGGCCCCCGGAGCGCCGGCGGCTGTCGAGGCGCGGCGAGCCGCAGCCATTGCC
TTTTATGGTAATCGTGCGAGAGGGCGCAGGGACTTCCTTTGTCCCAAATCTGTGCGGAGCCGAAATCTGG
GAGGCGCCGCCGCACCCCCTCTAGCGGGCGCGGGGCGAAGCGGTGCGGCGCCGGCAGGAAGGAAATGGGC
GGGGAGGGCCTTCGTGCGTCGCCGCGCCGCCGTCCCCTTCTCCCTCTCCAGCCTCGGGGCTGTCCGCGGG
GGGACGGCTGCCTTCGGGGGGGACGGGGCAGGGCGGGGTTCGGCTTCTGGCGTGTGACCGGCGGCTCTAG
AGCCTCTGCTAACCATGTTCATGCCTTCTTCTTTTTCCTACAGCTCCTGGGCAACGTGCTGGTTATTGTG
CTGTCTCATCATTTTGGCAAAGAATTCGCCACCATGACCATGACCGAGTACAAGCCCACGGTGCGCCTCG
CCACCCGCGACGACGTCCCCAGGGCCGTACGCACCCTCGCCGCCGCGTTCGCCGACTACCCCGCCACGCG
CCACACCGTCGATCCGGACCGCCACATCGAGCGGGTCACCGAGCTGCAAGAACTCTTCCTCACGCGCGTC
GGGCTCGACATCGGCAAGGTGTGGGTCGCGGACGACGGCGCCGCGGTGGCGGTCTGGACCACGCCGGAGA
GCGTCGAAGCGGGGGCGGTGTTCGCCGAGATCGGCCCGCGCATGGCCGAGTTGAGCGGTTCCCGGCTGGC
CGCGCAGCAACAGATGGAAGGCCTCCTGGCGCCGCACCGGCCCAAGGAGCCCGCGTGGTTCCTGGCCACC
GTCGGCGTCTCGCCCGACCACCAGGGCAAGGGTCTGGGCAGCGCCGTCGTGCTCCCCGGAGTGGAGGCGG
CCGAGCGCGCCGGGGTGCCCGCCTTCCTGGAGACCTCCGCGCCCCGCAACCTCCCCTTCTACGAGCGGCT
CGGCTTCACCGTCACCGCCGACGTCGAGGTGCCCGAAGGACCGCGCACCTGGTGCATGACCCGCAAGCCC
GGTGCCTGAGTTTAAACCATGCAAGCTTGATATCAAGCTTATCGATAATCAACCTCTGGATTACAAAATT
TGTGAAAGATTGACTGGTATTCTTAACTATGTTGCTCCTTTTACGCTATGTGGATACGCTGCTTTAATGC
CTTTGTATCATGCTATTGCTTCCCGTATGGCTTTCATTTTCTCCTCCTTGTATAAATCCTGGTTGCTGTC
TCTTTATGAGGAGTTGTGGCCCGTTGTCAGGCAACGTGGCGTGGTGTGCACTGTGTTTGCTGACGCAACC
CCCACTGGTTGGGGCATTGCCACCACCTGTCAGCTCCTTTCCGGGACTTTCGCTTTCCCCCTCCCTATTG
CCACGGCGGAACTCATCGCCGCCTGCCTTGCCCGCTGCTGGACAGGGGCTCGGCTGTTGGGCACTGACAA
TTCCGTGGTGTTGTCGGGGAAATCATCGTCCTTTCCTTGGCTGCTCGCCTGTGTTGCCACCTGGATTCTG
CGCGGGACGTCCTTCTGCTACGTCCCTTCGGCCCTCAATCCAGCGGACCTTCCTTCCCGCGGCCTGCTGC
CGGCTCTGCGGCCTCTTCCGCGTCTTCGCCTTCGCCCTCAGACGAGTCGGATCTCCCTTTGGGCCGCCTC
CCCGCATCCTGCAGGTAATTCTACCGGGTAGGGGAGGCGCTTTTCCCAAGGCAGTCTGGAGCATGCGCTT
TAGCAGCCCCGCTGGGCACTTGGCGCTACACAAGTGGCCTCTGGCCTCGCACACATTCCACATCCACCGG
TAGGCGCCAACCGGCTCCGTTCTTTGGTGGCCCCTTCGCGCCACCTTCTACTCCTCCCCTAGTCAGGAAG
TTCCCCCCCGCCCCGCAGCTCGCGTCGTGCAGGACGTGACAAATGGAAGTAGCACGTCTCACTAGGCTCG
TGCAGATGGACAGCACCGCTGAGCAATGGAAGCGGGTAGGCCTTTGGGGCAGCGGCCAATAGCAGCTTTG
CTCCTTCGCTTTCTGGGCTCAGAGGCTGGGAAGGGGTGGGTCCGGGGGCGGGCTCAGGGGCGGGCTCAGG
GGCGGGGCGGGCGCCCGAAGGTCCTCCGGAGGCCCGGCATTCTGCACGCTTCAAAAGCGCACGTCTGCCG
CGCTGTTCTCCTCTTCCTCATCTCCGGGCCTTTCGACCTGCAGCCCAAGCTTGTCGACGCCACCATGGAT
GCTTTAGACGATTTTGACTTAGATATGCTTGGTTCAGACGCGTTAGACGACTTCGACCTAGACATGTTAG
GCTCAGATGCATTGGACGACTTCGATTTAGATATGTTGGGCTCCGATGCCCTAGATGACTTTGATCTAGA
TATGCTAGGTAGTCCCAAAAAGAAGAGGAAAGTGGGATCCCAGTATCTGCCCGACACAGATGATAGACAC
CGAATCGAAGAGAAACGCAAGCGAACGTATGAAACCTTCAAATCGATCATGAAGAAATCGCCCTTCTCGG
GTCCGACCGATCCCAGGCCCCCACCGAGAAGGATTGCGGTCCCGTCCCGCTCGTCGGCCAGCGTGCCGAA
GCCTGCGCCGCAGCCCTACCCCTTCACGTCGAGCCTGAGCACAATCAATTATGACGAGTTCCCGACGATG
GTGTTCCCCTCGGGACAAATCTCACAAGCCTCGGCGCTCGCACCAGCGCCTCCCCAAGTCCTTCCGCAAG
CGCCTGCCCCAGCGCCTGCACCGGCAATGGTGTCCGCCCTCGCACAGGCCCCTGCGCCCGTCCCCGTGCT
CGCGCCTGGACCGCCCCAGGCGGTCGCTCCACCGGCTCCGAAGCCGACGCAGGCCGGAGAGGGAACACTC
TCCGAAGCACTTCTTCAACTCCAGTTTGATGACGAGGATCTTGGAGCACTCCTTGGAAACTCGACAGACC
CTGCGGTGTTTACCGACCTCGCGTCAGTAGATAACTCCGAATTTCAGCAGCTTTTGAACCAGGGTATCCC
GGTCGCGCCACATACAACGGAGCCCATGTTGATGGAATACCCCGAAGCAATCACGAGACTTGTGACGGGA
GCGCAGCGGCCTCCCGATCCCGCACCCGCACCTTTGGGGGCACCTGGCCTCCCTAACGGACTTTTGAGCG
GCGACGAGGATTTCTCCTCCATCGCCGATATGGATTTCTCAGCCTTGCTGTCACAGATTTCCAGCGGCTC
TGGCAGCGGCAGCCGGGATTCCAGGGAAGGGATGTTTTTGCCGAAGCCTGAGGCCGGCTCCGCTATTAGT
GACGTGTTTGAGGGCCGCGAGGTGTGCCAGCCAAAACGAATCCGGCCATTTCATCCTCCAGGAAGTCCAT
GGGCCAACCGCCCACTCCCCGCCAGCCTCGCACCAACACCAACCGGTCCAGTACATGAGCCAGTCGGGTC
ACTGACCCCGGCACCAGTCCCTCAGCCACTGGATCCAGCGCCCGCAGTGACTCCCGAGGCCAGTCACCTG
TTGGAGGATCCCGATGAAGAGACGAGCCAGGCTGTCAAAGCCCTTCGGGAGATGGCCGATACTGTGATTC
CCCAGAAGGAAGAGGCTGCAATCTGTGGCCAAATGGACCTTTCCCATCCGCCCCCAAGGGGCCATCTGGA
TGAGCTGACAACCACACTTGAGTCCATGACCGAGGATCTGAACCTGGACTCACCCCTGACCCCGGAATTG
AACGAGATTCTGGATACCTTCCTGAACGACGAGTGCCTCTTGCATGCCATGCATATCAGCACAGGACTGT
CCATCTTCGACACATCTCTGTTTCATATGTCAAGCGCTGCAGGTGCTACCATGAGCGAGCTGATTAAGGA
GAACATGCACATGAAGCTGTACATGGAGGGCACCGTGGACAACCATCACTTCAAGTGCACATCCGAGGGC
GAAGGCAAGCCCTACGAGGGCACCCAGACCATGAGAATCAAGGTGGTCGAGGGCGGCCCTCTCCCCTTCG
CCTTCGACATCCTGGCTACTAGCTTCCTCTACGGCAGCAAGACCTTCATCAACCACACCCAGGGCATCCC
CGACTTCTTCAAGCAGTCCTTCCCTGAGGGCTTCACATGGGAGAGAGTCACCACATACGAAGACGGGGGC
GTGCTGACCGCTACCCAGGACACCAGCCTCCAGGACGGCTGCCTCATCTACAACGTCAAGATCAGAGGGG
TGAACTTCACATCCAACGGCCCTGTGATGCAGAAGAAAACACTCGGCTGGGAGGCCTTCACCGAGACGCT
GTACCCCGCTGACGGCGGCCTGGAAGGCAGAAACGACATGGCCCTGAAGCTCGTGGGCGGGAGCCATCTG
ATCGCAAACATCAAGACCACATATAGATCCAAGAAACCCGCTAAGAACCTCAAGATGCCTGGCGTCTACT
ATGTGGACTACAGACTGGAAAGAATCAAGGAGGCCAACAACGAGACCTACGTCGAGCAGCACGAGGTGGC
AGTGGCCAGATACTGCGACCTCCCTAGCAAACTGGGGCACAAGCTTAATTCAAGCGCTGCAGGTGCCACC
ATGGACAAGAAGTACAGCATCGGCCTGGCCATCGGCACCAACTCTGTGGGCTGGGCCGTGATCACCGACG
AGTACAAGGTGCCCAGCAAGAAATTCAAGGTGCTGGGCAACACCGACCGGCACAGCATCAAGAAGAACCT
GATCGGCGCCCTGCTGTTCGACAGCGGAGAAACAGCCGAGGCCACCCGGCTGAAGAGAACCGCCAGAAGA
AGATACACCAGACGGAAGAACCGGATCTGCTATCTGCAAGAGATCTTCAGCAACGAGATGGCCAAGGTGG
ACGACAGCTTCTTCCACAGACTGGAAGAGTCCTTCCTGGTGGAAGAGGATAAGAAGCACGAGCGGCACCC
CATCTTCGGCAACATCGTGGACGAGGTGGCCTACCACGAGAAGTACCCCACCATCTACCACCTGAGAAAG
AAACTGGTGGACAGCACCGACAAGGCCGACCTGCGGCTGATCTATCTGGCCCTGGCCCACATGATCAAGT
TCCGGGGCCACTTCCTGATCGAGGGCGACCTGAACCCCGACAACAGCGACGTGGACAAGCTGTTCATCCA
GCTGGTGCAGACCTACAACCAGCTGTTCGAGGAAAACCCCATCAACGCCAGCGGCGTGGACGCCAAGGCC
ATCCTGTCTGCCAGACTGAGCAAGAGCAGACGGCTGGAAAATCTGATCGCCCAGCTGCCCGGCGAGAAGA
AGAATGGCCTGTTCGGCAACCTGATTGCCCTGAGCCTGGGCCTGACCCCCAACTTCAAGAGCAACTTCGA
CCTGGCCGAGGATGCCAAACTGCAGCTGAGCAAGGACACCTACGACGACGACCTGGACAACCTGCTGGCC
CAGATCGGCGACCAGTACGCCGACCTGTTTCTGGCCGCCAAGAACCTGTCCGACGCCATCCTGCTGAGCG
ACATCCTGAGAGTGAACACCGAGATCACCAAGGCCCCCCTGAGCGCCTCTATGATCAAGAGATACGACGA
GCACCACCAGGACCTGACCCTGCTGAAAGCTCTCGTGCGGCAGCAGCTGCCTGAGAAGTACAAAGAGATT
TTCTTCGACCAGAGCAAGAACGGCTACGCCGGCTACATCGATGGCGGAGCCAGCCAGGAAGAGTTCTACA
AGTTCATCAAGCCCATCCTGGAAAAGATGGACGGCACCGAGGAACTGCTCGTGAAGCTGAACAGAGAGGA
CCTGCTGCGGAAGCAGCGGACCTTCGACAACGGCAGCATCCCCCACCAGATCCACCTGGGAGAGCTGCAC
GCCATTCTGCGGCGGCAGGAAGATTTTTACCCATTCCTGAAGGACAACCGGGAAAAGATCGAGAAGATCC
TGACCTTCCGCATCCCCTACTACGTGGGCCCTCTGGCCAGGGGAAACAGCAGATTCGCCTGGATGACCAG
AAAGAGCGAGGAAACCATCACCCCCTGGAACTTCGAGGAAGTGGTGGACAAGGGCGCCAGCGCCCAGAGC
TTCATCGAGCGGATGACCAACTTCGATAAGAACCTGCCCAACGAGAAGGTGCTGCCCAAGCACAGCCTGC
TGTACGAGTACTTCACCGTGTACAACGAGCTGACCAAAGTGAAATACGTGACCGAGGGAATGAGAAAGCC
CGCCTTCCTGAGCGGCGAGCAGAAAAAAGCCATCGTGGACCTGCTGTTCAAGACCAACCGGAAAGTGACC
GTGAAGCAGCTGAAAGAGGACTACTTCAAGAAAATCGAGTGCTTCGACTCCGTGGAAATCTCCGGCGTGG
AAGATCGGTTCAACGCCTCCCTGGGCACATACCACGATCTGCTGAAAATTATCAAGGACAAGGACTTCCT
GGACAATGAGGAAAACGAGGACATTCTGGAAGATATCGTGCTGACCCTGACACTGTTTGAGGACAGAGAG
ATGATCGAGGAACGGCTGAAAACCTATGCCCACCTGTTCGACGACAAAGTGATGAAGCAGCTGAAGCGGC
GGAGATACACCGGCTGGGGCAGGCTGAGCCGGAAGCTGATCAACGGCATCCGGGACAAGCAGTCCGGCAA
GACAATCCTGGATTTCCTGAAGTCCGACGGCTTCGCCAACAGAAACTTCATGCAGCTGATCCACGACGAC
AGCCTGACCTTTAAAGAGGACATCCAGAAAGCCCAGGTGTCCGGCCAGGGCGATAGCCTGCACGAGCACA
TTGCCAATCTGGCCGGCAGCCCCGCCATTAAGAAGGGCATCCTGCAGACAGTGAAGGTGGTGGACGAGCT
CGTGAAAGTGATGGGCCGGCACAAGCCCGAGAACATCGTGATCGAAATGGCCAGAGAGAACCAGACCACC
CAGAAGGGACAGAAGAACAGCCGCGAGAGAATGAAGCGGATCGAAGAGGGCATCAAAGAGCTGGGCAGCC
AGATCCTGAAAGAACACCCCGTGGAAAACACCCAGCTGCAGAACGAGAAGCTGTACCTGTACTACCTGCA
GAATGGGCGGGATATGTACGTGGACCAGGAACTGGACATCAACCGGCTGTCCGACTACGATGTGGACGCT
ATCGTGCCTCAGAGCTTTCTGAAGGACGACTCCATCGATAACAAAGTGCTGACTCGGAGCGACAAGAACC
GGGGCAAGAGCGACAACGTGCCCTCCGAAGAGGTCGTGAAGAAGATGAAGAACTACTGGCGCCAGCTGCT
GAATGCCAAGCTGATTACCCAGAGGAAGTTCGACAATCTGACCAAGGCCGAGAGAGGCGGCCTGAGCGAA
CTGGATAAGGCCGGCTTCATCAAGAGACAGCTGGTGGAAACCCGGCAGATCACAAAGCACGTGGCACAGA
TCCTGGACTCCCGGATGAACACTAAGTACGACGAGAACGACAAACTGATCCGGGAAGTGAAAGTGATCAC
CCTGAAGTCCAAGCTGGTGTCCGATTTCCGGAAGGATTTCCAGTTTTACAAAGTGCGCGAGATCAACAAC
TACCACCACGCCCACGACGCCTACCTGAACGCCGTCGTGGGAACCGCCCTGATCAAAAAGTACCCTAAGC
TGGAAAGCGAGTTCGTGTACGGCGACTACAAGGTGTACGACGTGCGGAAGATGATCGCCAAGAGCGAGCA
GGAAATCGGCAAGGCTACCGCCAAGTACTTCTTCTACAGCAACATCATGAACTTTTTCAAGACCGAGATT
ACCCTGGCCAACGGCGAGATCCGGAAGCGGCCTCTGATCGAGACAAACGGCGAAACAGGCGAGATCGTGT
GGGATAAGGGCCGGGACTTTGCCACCGTGCGGAAAGTGCTGTCTATGCCCCAAGTGAATATCGTGAAAAA
GACCGAGGTGCAGACAGGCGGCTTCAGCAAAGAGTCTATCCTGCCCAAGAGGAACAGCGACAAGCTGATC
GCCAGAAAGAAGGACTGGGACCCTAAGAAGTACGGCGGCTTCGACAGCCCCACCGTGGCCTATTCTGTGC
TGGTGGTGGCCAAAGTGGAAAAGGGCAAGTCCAAGAAACTGAAGAGTGTGAAAGAGCTGCTGGGGATCAC
CATCATGGAAAGAAGCAGCTTCGAGAAGAATCCCATCGACTTTCTGGAAGCCAAGGGCTACAAAGAAGTG
AAAAAGGACCTGATCATCAAGCTGCCTAAGTACTCCCTGTTCGAGCTGGAAAACGGCCGGAAGAGAATGC
TGGCCTCTGCCGGCGAACTGCAGAAGGGAAACGAACTGGCCCTGCCCTCCAAATATGTGAACTTCCTGTA
CCTGGCCAGCCACTATGAGAAGCTGAAGGGCTCCCCCGAGGATAATGAGCAGAAACAGCTGTTTGTGGAA
CAGCACAAACACTACCTGGACGAGATCATCGAGCAGATCAGCGAGTTCTCCAAGAGAGTGATCCTGGCCG
ACGCTAATCTGGACAAGGTGCTGAGCGCCTACAACAAGCACAGAGACAAGCCTATCAGAGAGCAGGCCGA
GAATATCATCCACCTGTTTACCCTGACCAATCTGGGAGCCCCTGCCGCCTTCAAGTACTTTGACACCACC
ATCGACCGGAAGAGGTACACCAGCACCAAAGAGGTGCTGGACGCCACCCTGATCCACCAGAGCATCACCG
GCCTGTACGAGACACGGATCGACCTGTCTCAGCTGGGAGGCGACGCCTATCCCTATGACGTGCCCGATTA
TGCCAGCCTGGGCAGCGGCTCCCCCAAGAAAAAACGCAAGGTGGAAGATCCTAAGAAAAAGCGGAAAGTG
GACGGCATTGGTAGTGGGAGCAACGGATGACTCGAGCTAGTTAAAAGTTTTGTTACTTTATAGAAGAAAT
TTTGAGTTTTTGTTTTTTTTTAATAAATAAATAAACATAAATAAATTGTTTGTTGAATTTATTATTAGTA
TGTAAGTGTAAATATAATAAAACTTAATATCTATTCAAATTAATAAATAAACCTCGATATACAGACCGAT
AAAACACATGCGTCAATTTTACGCATGATTATCTTTAACGTACGTCACAATATGATTATCTTTCTAGGGT
TAATCTAGTATACGCGTATGCGGCCGCTTAATTAATCCAGCTTTTGTTCCCTTTAGTGAGGGTTAATTGC
GCGCTTGGCGTAATCATGGTCATAGCTGTTTCCTGTGTGAAATTGTTATCCGCTCACAATTCCACACAAC
ATACGAGCCGGAAGCATAAAGTGTAAAGCCTGGGGTGCCTAATGAGTGAGCTAACTCACATTAATTGCGT
TGCGCTCACTGCCCGCTTTCCAGTCGGGAAACCTGTCGTGCCAGCTGCATTAATGAATCGGCCAACGCGC
GGGGAGAGGCGGTTTGCGTATTGGGCGCTCTTCCGCTTCCTCGCTCACTGACTCGCTGCGCTCGGTCGTT
CGGCTGCGGCGAGCGGTATCAGCTCACTCAAAGGCGGTAATACGGTTATCCACAGAATCAGGGGATAACG
CAGGAAAGAACATGTGAGCAAAAGGCCAGCAAAAGGCCAGGAACCGTAAAAAGGCCGCGTTGCTGGCGTT
TTTCCATAGGCTCCGCCCCCCTGACGAGCATCACAAAAATCGACGCTCAAGTCAGAGGTGGCGAAACCCG
ACAGGACTATAAAGATACCAGGCGTTTCCCCCTGGAAGCTCCCTCGTGCGCTCTCCTGTTCCGACCCTGC
CGCTTACCGGATACCTGTCCGCCTTTCTCCCTTCGGGAAGCGTGGCGCTTTCTCATAGCTCACGCTGTAG
GTATCTCAGTTCGGTGTAGGTCGTTCGCTCCAAGCTGGGCTGTGTGCACGAACCCCCCGTTCAGCCCGAC
CGCTGCGCCTTATCCGGTAACTATCGTCTTGAGTCCAACCCGGTAAGACACGACTTATCGCCACTGGCAG
CAGCCACTGGTAACAGGATTAGCAGAGCGAGGTATGTAGGCGGTGCTACAGAGTTCTTGAAGTGGTGGCC
TAACTACGGCTACACTAGAAGGACAGTATTTGGTATCTGCGCTCTGCTGAAGCCAGTTACCTTCGGAAAA
AGAGTTGGTAGCTCTTGATCCGGCAAACAAACCACCGCTGGTAGCGGTGGTTTTTTTGTTTGCAAGCAGC
AGATTACGCGCAGAAAAAAAGGATCTCAAGAAGATCCTTTGATCTTTTCTACGGGGTCTGACGCTCAGTG
GAACGAAAACTCACGTTAAGGGATTTTGGTCATGAGATTATCAAAAAGGATCTTCACCTAGATCCTTTTA
AATTAAAAATGAAGTTTTAAATCAATCTAAAGTATATATGAGTAAACTTGGTCTGACAGTTACCAATGCT
TAATCAGTGAGGCACCTATCTCAGCGATCTGTCTATTTCGTTCATCCATAGTTGCCTGACTCCCCGTCGT
GTAGATAACTACGATACGGGAGGGCTTACCATCTGGCCCCAGTGCTGCAATGATACCGCGAGACCCACGC
TCACCGGCTCCAGATTTATCAGCAATAAACCAGCCAGCCGGAAGGGCCGAGCGCAGAAGTGGTCCTGCAA
CTTTATCCGCCTCCATCCAGTCTATTAATTGTTGCCGGGAAGCTAGAGTAAGTAGTTCGCCAGTTAATAG
TTTGCGCAACGTTGTTGCCATTGCTACAGGCATCGTGGTGTCACGCTCGTCGTTTGGTATGGCTTCATTC
AGCTCCGGTTCCCAACGATCAAGGCGAGTTACATGATCCCCCATGTTGTGCAAAAAAGCGGTTAGCTCCT
TCGGTCCTCCGATCGTTGTCAGAAGTAAGTTGGCCGCAGTGTTATCACTCATGGTTATGGCAGCACTGCA
TAATTCTCTTACTGTCATGCCATCCGTAAGATGCTTTTCTGTGACTGGTGAGTACTCAACCAAGTCATTC
TGAGAATAGTGTATGCGGCGACCGAGTTGCTCTTGCCCGGCGTCAATACGGGATAATACCGCGCCACATA
GCAGAACTTTAAAAGTGCTCATCATTGGAAAACGTTCTTCGGGGCGAAAACTCTCAAGGATCTTACCGCT
GTTGAGATCCAGTTCGATGTAACCCACTCGTGCACCCAACTGATCTTCAGCATCTTTTACTTTCACCAGC
GTTTCTGGGTGAGCAAAAACAGGAAGGCAAAATGCCGCAAAAAAGGGAATAAGGGCGACACGGAAATGTT
GAATACTCATACTCTTCCTTTTTCAATATTATTGAAGCATTTATCAGGGTTATTGTCTCATGAGCGGATA
CATATTTGAATGTATTTAGAAAAATAAACAAATAGGGGTTCCGCGCACATTTCCCCGAAAAGTGCCACCT
AAATTGTAAGCGTTAATATTTTGTTAAAATTCGCGTTAAATTTTTGTTAAATCAGCTCATTTTTTAACCA
ATAGGCCGAAATCGGCAAAATCCCTTATAAATCAAAAGAATAGACCGAGATAGGGT
[37 nt withheld, positions 12307-12343]
AAAGAACGTGGACTCCAACGTCAAAGG
[49 nt withheld, positions 12371-12419]
T
[91 nt withheld, positions 12421-12511]
G
[124 nt withheld, positions 12513-12636]
CCCATTCGCCATTCAGGCTGCGCAACTGTTGGGAAGGGCGATCGGTGCGGGCCTCTTCGCTATTACGCCA
GCTGGCGAAAGGGGGATGTGCTGCAAGGCGATTAAGTTGGGTAACGCCAGGGTTTTCCCAGTCACGACGT
TGTAAAACGACGGCCAGTGAGCGCGCGTAATACGACTCACTATAGGGCGAATTGGGGCGCGCCATTCTAG
ATTAACCCTAGAAAGATAGTCTGCGTAAAATTGACGCATGCATTCTTGAAATATTGCTCTCTCTTTCTAA
ATAGCGCGAATCCGTCGCTGTGCATTTAGGACATCTCAGTCGCCGCTTGGAGCTCCCGTGAGGCGTGCTT
GTCAATGCGGTAAGTGTCACTGATTTTGAACTATAACGACCGCGTGAGTCAAAATGACGCATGATTATCT
TTTACGTGACTTTTAAGATTTAACTCATACGATAATTATATTGTTATTTCATGTTCTACTTACGTGATAA
CTTATTATATATATATTTTCTTGTTATAGATATCAACTAGAATGCTAGCATGGGCCCAGATCT
