>Addgene plasmid #84247 | pSLQ2814 pPB: CAG-Puro-WPRE PGK-VPR-tagBFP-SpdCas9 | addgene partial sequence | sequence record 165739 | pCAG-F 5'-GCAACGTGCTGGTTATTGTG-3'
CGCCACCATGACCATGACCGAGTACAAGCCCACGGTGCGCCTCGCCACCCGCGACGACGTCCCCAGGGCC
GTACGCACCCTCGCCGCCGCGTTCGCCGACTACCCCGCCACGCGCCACACCGTCGATCCGGACCGCCACA
TCGAGCGGGTCACCGAGCTGCAAGAACTCTTCCTCACGCGCGTCGGGCTCGACATCGGCAAGGTGTGGGT
CGCGGACGACGGCGCCGCGGTGGCGGTCTGGACCACGCCGGAGAGCGTCGAAGCGGGGGCGGTGTTCGCC
GAGATCGGCCCGCGCATGGCCGAGTTGAGCGGTTCCCGGCTGGCCGCGCAGCAACAGATGGAAGGCCTCC
TGGCGCCGCACCGGCCCAAGGAGCCCGCGTGGTTCCTGGCCACCGTCGGCGTCTCGCCCGACCACCAGGG
CAAGGGTCTGGGCAGCGCCGTCGTGCTCCCCGGAGTGGAGGCGGCCGAGCGCGCCGGGGTGCCCGCCTTC
CTGGAGACCTCCGCGCCCCGCAACCTCCCCTTCTACGAGCGGCTCGGCTTCACCGTCACCGCCGACGTCG
AGGTGCCCGAAGGACCGCGCACCTGGTGCATGACCCGCAAGCCCGGTGCCTGAGTTTAAACCATGCAAGC
TTGATATCAAGCTTATCGATAATCAACCTCTGGATTACAAAATTTGTGAAAGATTGACTGGTATTCTTAA
CTATGTTGCTCCTTTTACGCTATGTGGATACGCTGCTTTAATGCCTTTGTATCATGCTATTGCTTCCCGT
ATGGCTTTCATTTTCTCCTCCTTGTATAAATCCTGGTTGCTGTCTCTTTATGAGGAGTTGTGGCCCGTT
