>Addgene plasmid #84247 | pSLQ2814 pPB: CAG-Puro-WPRE PGK-VPR-tagBFP-SpdCas9 | addgene partial sequence | sequence record 165741 | mPGK-F 5'-cattctgcacgcttcaaaag-3'
TCTTCCTCATCTCCGGGCCTTTCGACCTGCAGCCCAAGCTTGTCGACGCCACCATGGATGCTTTAGACGA
TTTTGACTTAGATATGCTTGGTTCAGACGCGTTAGACGACTTCGACCTAGACATGTTAGGCTCAGATGCA
TTGGACGACTTCGATTTAGATATGTTGGGCTCCGATGCCCTAGATGACTTTGATCTAGATATGCTAGGTA
GTCCCAAAAAGAAGAGGAAAGTGGGATCCCAGTATCTGCCCGACACAGATGATAGACACCGAATCGAAGA
GAAACGCAAGCGAACGTATGAAACCTTCAAATCGATCATGAAGAAATCGCCCTTCTCGGGTCCGACCGAT
CCCAGGCCCCCACCGAGAAGGATTGCGGTCCCGTCCCGCTCGTCGGCCAGCGTGCCGAAGCCTGCGCCGC
AGCCCTACCCCTTCACGTCGAGCCTGAGCACAATCAATTATGACGAGTTCCCGACGATGGTGTTCCCCTC
GGGACAAATCTCACAAGCCTCGGCGCTCGCACCAGCGCCTCCCCAAGTCCTTCCGCAAGCGCCTGCCCCA
GCGCCTGCACCGGCAATGGTGTCCGCCCTCGCACAGGCCCCTGCGCCCGTCCCCGTGCTCGCGCCTGGAC
CGCCCCAGGCGGTCGCTCCACCGGCTCCGAAGCCGACGCAGGCCGGAGAGGGAACACTCTCCGAAGCACT
TCTTCAACTCCAGTTTGATGACGAGGATCTTGGAGCACTCCTTGGAAACTCGACAGACCCTGCGGTGTTT
ACCGACCTCGCGTCAGTAGATAACTCCGAATTTCAGCAGCTTTTGAACCAGGGTATCCCGGTCGCGCCAC
ATACAACGGAGCCCATGTTGATGGAATACCCCGAAGCAATCACGAGACTTGTGACGGGAGCGCAGCGGCC
TCCCGATCCCGCACCCGCACCTTTGGGGGCACCTGGCCTCCCTAACGGACTTTTGAGCGGCGACGAGGAT
TTCTCCTCCATCGCCGATATGGA
