>Addgene plasmid #84247 | pSLQ2814 pPB: CAG-Puro-WPRE PGK-VPR-tagBFP-SpdCas9 | addgene partial sequence | sequence record 166915 | M13-Rev 5'-CAGGAAACAGCTATGACC-3'
ATTAACCCTCACTAAAGGGAACAAAAGCTGGATTAATTAAGCGGCCGCATACGCGTATACTAGATTAACC
CTAGAAAGATAATCATATTGTGACGTACGTTAAAGATAATCATGCGTAAAATTGACGCATGTGTTTTATC
GGTCTGTATATCGAGGTTTATTTATTAATTTGAATAGATATTAAGTTTTATTATATTTACACTTACATAC
TAATAATAAATTCAACAAACAATTTATTTATGTTTATTTATTTATTAAAAAAAAACAAAAACTCAAAATT
TCTTCTATAAAGTAACAAAACTTTTAACTAGCTCGAGTCATCCGTTGCTCCCACTACCAATGCCGTCCAC
TTTCCGCTTTTTCTTAGGATCTTCCACCTTGCGTTTTTTCTTGGGGGAGCCGCTGCCCAGGCTGGCATAA
TCGGGCACGTCATAGGGATAGGCGTCGCCTCCCAGCTGAGACAGGTCGATCCGTGTCTCGTACAGGCCGG
TGATGCTCTGGTGGATCAGGGTGGCGTCCAGCACCTCTTTGGTGCTGGTGTACCTCTTCCGGTCGATGGT
GGTGTCAAAGTACTTGAAGGCGGCAGGGGCTCCCAGATTGGTCAGGGTAAACAGGTGGATGATATTCTCG
GCCTGCTCTCTGATAGGCTTGTCTCTGTGCTTGTTGTAGGCGCTCAGCACCTTGTCCAGATTAGCGTCGG
CCAGGATCACTCTCTTGGAGAACTCGCTGATCTGCTCGATGATCTCGTCCAGGTAGTGTTTGTGCTGTTC
CACAAACAGCTGTTTCTGCTCATTATCCTCGGGGGAGCCCTTCAGCTTCTCATAGTGGCTGGCCAGGTAC
AGGAAGTTCACATATTTGGAGGGCAGGGCCAGTTCGTTTCCCTTCTGCAGTTCGCCGGCAGAGGCCAGCA
TTCTCTTCCGGCCGTTTTCCAGCTCGAACAGGGAGTACTTAGGCAGCTTGA
